>Addgene plasmid #91203 | pTRANS_120 | addgene full sequence | sequence record 182146 | Addgene NGS Result
CACCCATGACCAAAATCCCTTAACGTGAGTTACGCGTCGTTCCACTGAGCGTCAGACCCCGTAGAAAAGA
TCAAAGGATCTTCTTGAGATCCTTTTTTTCTGCGCGTAATCTGCTGCTTGCAAACAAAAAAACCACCGCT
ACCAGCGGTGGTTTGTTTGCCGGATCAAGAGCTACCAACTCTTTTTCCGAAGGTAACTGGCTTCAGCAGA
GCGCAGATACCAAATACTGTTCTTCTAGTGTAGCCGTAGTTAGGCCACCACTTCAAGAACTCTGTAGCAC
CGCCTACATACCTCGCTCTGCTAATCCTGTTACCAGTGGCTGCTGCCAGTGGCGATAAGTCGTGTCTTAC
CGGGTTGGACTCAAGACGATAGTTACCGGATAAGGCGCAGCGGTCGGGCTGAACGGGGGGTTCGTGCACA
CAGCCCAGCTTGGAGCGAACGACCTACACCGAACTGAGATACCTACAGCGTGAGCTATGAGAAAGCGCCA
CGCTTCCCGAAGGGAGAAAGGCGGACAGGTATCCGGTAAGCGGCAGGGTCGGAACAGGAGAGCGCACGAG
GGAGCTTCCAGGGGGAAACGCCTGGTATCTTTATAGTCCTGTCGGGTTTCGCCACCTCTGACTTGAGCGT
CGATTTTTGTGATGCTCGTCAGGGGGGCGGAGCCTATGGAAAAACGCCAGCAACGCGGCCTTTTTACGGT
TCCTGGCCTTTTGCTGGCCTTTTGCTCACATGTTCTTTCCTGCGTTATCCCCTGATTCTGTGGATAACCG
TATTACCGCCTTTGAGTGAGCTGATACCGCTCGCCGCAGCCGAACGACCGAGCGCAGCGAGTCAGTGAGC
GAGGAAGCGGGAGAGCGCCCATAATTCGGGGGATCTGGATTTTAGTACTGGATTTTGGTTTTAGGAATTA
GAAATTTTATTGATAGAAGTATTTTACAAATACAAATACATACTAAGGGTTTCTTATATGCTCAACACAT
GAGCGAAACCCTATAGGAACCCTAATTCCCTTATCTGGGAACTACTCACACATTATTATGGAGAAACTCG
AGCTTGTCGATCGACTCTAGCTAGAGGATCGATCCGAACCCCAGAGTCCCGCTCAGAAGAACTCGTCAAG
AAGGCGATAGAAGGCGATGCGCTGCGAATCGGGAGCGGCGATACCGTAAAGCACGAGGAAGCGGTCAGCC
CATTCGCCGCCAAGTTCTTCAGCAATATCACGGGTAGCCAACGCTATGTCCTGATAGCGGTCCGCCACAC
CCAGCCGGCCACAGTCGATGAATCCAGAAAAGCGGCCATTTTCCACCATGATATTCGGCAAGCAGGCATC
GCCATGTGTCACGACGAGATCCTCGCCGTCGGGCATGCGCGCCTTGAGCCTGGCGAACAGTTCGGCTGGC
GCGAGCCCCTGATGTTCTTCGTCCAGATCATCCTGATCGACAAGACCGGCTTCCATCCGAGTACGTGCTC
GCTCGATGCGATGTTTCGCTTGGTGGTCGAATGGGCAGGTAGCCGGATCAAGCGTATGCAGCCGCCGCAT
TGCATCAGCCATGATGGATACTTTCTCGGCAGGAGCAAGGTGAGATGACAGGAGATCCTGCCCCGGCACT
TCGCCCAATAGCAGCCAGTCCCTTCCCGCTTCAGTGACAACGTCGAGCACAGCTGCGCAAGGAACGCCCG
TCGTGGCCAGCCACGATAGCCGCGCTGCCTCGTCCTGGAGTTCATTCAGGGCACCGGACAGGTCGGTCTT
GACAAAAAGAACCGGGCGCCCCTGCGCTGACAGCCGAAACACGGCGGCATCAGAGCAGCCGATTGTCTGT
TGTGCCCAGTCATAGCCGAATAGCCTCTCCACCCAAGCGGCCGGAGAACCTGCGTGCAATCCATCTTGTT
CAATCCCCATGGTCGATCGACAGATCTGCGAAAGCTCGAGAGAGATAGATTTGTAGAGAGAGACTGGTGA
TTTCAGCGTGTCCTCTCCAAATGAAATGAACTTCCTTATATAGAGGAAGGGTCTTGCGAAGGATAGTGGG
ATTGTGCGTCATCCCTTACGTCAGTGGAGATATCACATCAATCCACTTGCTTTGAAGACGTGGTTGGAAC
GTCTTCTTTTTCCACGATGCTCCTCGTGGGTGGGGGTCCATCTTTGGGACCACTGTCGGCAGAGGCATCT
TGAACGATAGCCTTTCCTTTATCGCAATGATGGCATTTGTAGGTGCCACCTTCCTTTTCTACTGTCCTTT
TGATGAAGTGACAGATAGCTGGGCAATGGAATCCGAGGAGGTTTCCCGATATTACCCTTTGTTGAAAAGT
CTCAATAGCCCTTTGGTCTTCTGAGACTGTATCTTTGATATTCTTGGAGTAGACGAGAGTGTCGTGCTCC
ACCATGTTCACATCAATCCACTTGCTTTGAAGACGTGGTTGGAACGTCTTCTTTTTCCACGATGCTCCTC
GTGGGTGGGGGTCCATCTTTGGGACCACTGTCGGCAGAGGCATCTTGAACGATAGCCTTTCCTTTATCGC
AATGATGGCATTTGTAGGTGCCACCTTCCTTTTCTACTGTCCTTTTGATGAAGTGACAGATAGCTGGGCA
ATGGAATCCGAGGAGGTTTCCCGATATTACCCTTTGTTGAAAAGTCTCAATAGCCCTTTGGTCTTCTGAG
ACTGTATCTTTGATATTCTTGGAGTAGACGAGAGTGTCGTGCTCCACCATGCGGCGCGCCGATCAAAAGC
AGGTGACAAGTTTGTACAAAAAAGCTGAACGAGAAACGTAAAATGATATAAATATCAATATATTAAATTA
GATTTTGCATAAAAAACAGACTACATAATACTGTAAAACACAACATATCCAGTCACTATGGCGGCCGCAT
TAGGCACCCCAGGCTTTACACTTTATGCTTCCGGCTCGTATAATGTGTGGATTTTGAGTTAGGATCCGTC
GAGATTTTCAGGAGCTAAGGAAGCTAAAATGGAGAAAAAAATCACTGGATATACCACCGTTGATATATCC
CAATGGCATCGTAAAGAACATTTTGAGGCATTTCAGTCAGTCGCTCAATGTACCTATAACCAGACCGTTC
AGCTGGATATTACGGCCTTTTTAAAGACCGTAAAGAAAAATAAGCACAAGTTTTATCCGGCCTTTATTCA
CATTCTTGCCCGCCTGATGAATGCTCATCCGGAATTCCGTATGGCAATGAAAGACGGTGAGCTGGTGATA
TGGGATAGTGTTCACCCTTGTTACACCGTTTTCCATGAGCAAACTGAAACGTTTTCATCGCTCTGGAGTG
AATACCACGACGATTTCCGGCAGTTTCTACACATATATTCGCAAGATGTGGCGTGTTACGGTGAAAACCT
GGCCTATTTCCCTAAAGGGTTTATTGAGAATATGTTTTTCGTCTCAGCCAATCCCTGGGTGAGTTTCACC
AGTTTTGATTTAAACGTGGCCAATATGGACAACTTCTTCGCCCCCGTTTTCACCATGGGCAAATATTATA
CGCAAGGCGACAAGGTGCTGATGCCGCTGGCGATTCAGGTTCATCATGCCGTTTGTGATGGCTTCCATGT
CGGCAGAATGCTTAATGAATTACAACAGTACTGCGATGAGTGGCAGGCGGGGCGTAATCTAGAGGATCCG
GCTTACTAAAAGCCAGATAACAGTATGCGTATTTGCGCGCTGATTTTTGCGGTATAAGAATATATACTGA
TATGTATACCAGAAGTATGTCAAAAAGAGGTATGCTATGAAGCAGCGTATTACAGTGACAGTTGACAGCG
ACAGCTATCAGTTGCTCAAGGCATATATGATGTCAATATCTCCGGTCTGGTAAGCACAACCATGCAGAAT
GAAGCCCGTCGTCTGCGTGCCGAACGCTGGAAAGCGGAAAATCAGGAAGGGATGGCTGAGGTCGCCCGGT
TTATTGAAATGAACGGCTCTTTTGCTGACGAGAACAGGGGCTGGTGAAATGCAGTTTAAGGTTTACACCT
ATAAAAGAGAGAGCCGTTATCGTCTGTTTGTGGATGTACAGAGTGATATTATTGACACGCCCGGGCGACG
GATGGTGATCCCCCTGGCCAGTGCACGTCTGCTGTCAGATAAAGTCCCCCGTGAACTTTACCCGGTGGTG
CATATCGGGGATGAAAGCTGGCGCATGATGACCACCGATATGGCCAGTGTGCCGGCCTCCGTTATCGGGG
AAGAAGTGGCTGATCTCAGCCACCGCGAAAATGACATCAAAAACGCCATTAACCTGATGTTCTGGGGAAT
ATAAATGTCAGGCTCCCTTATACACAGCCAGTCTGCAGGTCGACCATAGTGACTGGATATGTTGTGTTTT
ACAGTATTATGTAGTCTGTTTTTTATGCAAAATCTAATTTAATATATTGATATTTATATCATTTTACGTT
TCTCGTTCAGCTTTCTTGTACAAAGTGGTCACCTGCAAAAAGTGCCAGCCAGGACAGAAATGCCTCGACT
TCGCTGCTACCCAAGGTTGCCGGGTGACGCACACCGTGGAAACGGATGAAGGCACGAACCCAGTGGACAT
AAGCCTGTTCGGTTCGTAAGCTGTAATGCAAGTAGCGTATGCGCTCACGCAACTGGTCCAGAACCTTGAC
CGAACGCAGCGGTGGTAACGGCGCAGTGGCGGTTTTCATGGCTTGTTATGACTGTTTTTTTGGGGTACAG
TCTATGCCTCGGGCATCCAAGCAGCAAGCGCGTTACGCCGTGGGTCGATGTTTGATGTTATGGAGCAGCA
ACGATGTTACGCAGCAGGGCAGTCGCCCTAAAACAAAGTTAAACATTATGAGGGAAGCGGTGATCGCCGA
AGTATCGACTCAACTATCAGAGGTAGTTGGCGTCATCGAGCGCCATCTCGAACCGACGTTGCTGGCCGTA
CATTTGTACGGCTCCGCAGTGGATGGCGGCCTGAAGCCACACAGTGATATTGATTTGCTGGTTACGGTGA
CCGTAAGGCTTGATGAAACAACGCGGCGAGCTTTGATCAACGACCTTTTGGAAACTTCGGCTTCCCCTGG
AGAGAGCGAGATTCTCCGCGCTGTAGAAGTCACCATTGTTGTGCACGACGACATCATTCCGTGGCGTTAT
CCAGCTAAGCGCGAACTGCAATTTGGAGAATGGCAGCGCAATGACATTCTTGCAGGTATCTTCGAGCCAG
CCACGATCGACATTGATCTGGCTATCTTGCTGACAAAAGCAAGAGAACATAGCGTTGCCTTGGTAGGTCC
AGCGGCGGAGGAACTCTTTGATCCGGTTCCTGAACAGGATCTATTTGAGGCGCTAAATGAAACCTTAACG
CTATGGAACTCGCCGCCCGACTGGGCTGGCGATGAGCGAAATGTAGTGCTTACGTTGTCCCGCATTTGGT
ACAGCGCAGTAACCGGCAAAATCGCGCCGAAGGATGTCGCTGCCGACTGGGCAATGGAGCGCCTGCCGGC
CCAGTATCAGCCCGTCATACTTGAAGCTAGACAGGCTTATCTTGGACAAGAAGAAGATCGCTTGGCCTCG
CGCGCAGATCAGTTGGAAGAATTTGTCCACTACGTGAAAGGCGAGATCACCAAGGTAGTCGGCAAATAAC
CCTCGAGC
Features (pLannotate 1.2.2; 14 found; start..end, strand, type, name):
     84..672     +  rep_origin     ori: high-copy-number ColE1/pMB1/pBR322/pUC origin of replication
    872..1046    -  polyA_signal   CaMV poly(A) signal: cauliflower mosaic virus polyadenylation signal
   1103..1895    -  CDS            NeoR/KanR (fragment): aminoglycoside phosphotransferase from Tn5; aph(3')-II (or nptII); confers resistance to neomycin, kanamycin, and G418 (Geneticin®)
   1963..2639    -  promoter       CaMV 35S promoter (enhanced): cauliflower mosaic virus 35S promoter with a duplicated enhancer region
   2736..2860    +  protein_bind   attR1: mutant version of attR; recombination site for the Gateway® LR reaction LR Clonase™
   2885..2915    +  promoter       lac UV5 promoter: E. coli lac promoter with an "up" mutation
   2939..2968    +  promoter       cat promoter (fragment): promoter of the E. coli cat gene encoding chloramphenicol acetyltransferase
   2969..3649    +  CDS            CmR: chloramphenicol acetyltransferase confers resistance to chloramphenicol
   3806..3964    +  CDS            ccdA (fragment): CCDA_ECO57 - Also known as H, letA. Experimental evidence at protein level: Swiss-Prot protein existence level 1. Antitoxin component of a type II toxin-antitoxin (TA) system which inhibits the post-segregational killing (PSK) of plasmid-free cells, also referred to as a plasmid addiction system. Binds to and blocks the activity of CcdB; will also remove bound CcdB protein from the CcdB-GyrA complex by forming a CcdA-CcdB complex, a process termed rejuvenation. Functions as a transcriptional corepressor for the ccdAB operon, repression also requires CcdB (By similarity). From Escherichia coli
   3969..4274    +  CDS            ccdB: CcdB, a bacterial toxin that poisons DNA gyrase; ccdB; Plasmids containing the ccdB gene cannot be propagated in standard E. coli strains.
   4315..4439    -  protein_bind   attR2: mutant version of attR; recombination site for the Gateway® LR reaction LR Clonase™
   4546..4569    +  promoter       Pc promoter (fragment): intI1 (promoter lies within the coding sequence); class 1 integron promoter
   4745..4801    +  CDS            GmR (fragment): gentamycin acetyltransferase; aacC1; confers resistance to gentamycin
   4808..5599    +  CDS            SmR: aminoglycoside adenylyltransferase (Murphy, 1985); aadA; confers resistance to spectinomycin and streptomycin
