[The description below was written by a language model from this plasmid's Addgene catalogue record and pLannotate feature annotations shown in this document.]
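Description:
pTRANS_120 is an empty plant transformation backbone from a modular plant genome-engineering toolkit, derived from pTRANS_100. It is a non-T-DNA vector with no viral replicon functions, so it lacks Agrobacterium border sequences and is suited to direct DNA delivery rather than Agrobacterium-mediated transfer; the record does not specify particular delivery methods. In E. coli the roughly 5.6 kb plasmid replicates from a high-copy ColE1/pUC-type origin and is selected with spectinomycin through an aadA (SmR) gene. This gene sits downstream of a class 1 integron Pc promoter fragment and a short remnant of a gentamicin resistance gene.

The plant selection cassette consists of an enhanced CaMV 35S promoter with a duplicated enhancer driving nptII (annotated as a NeoR/KanR fragment), terminated by the CaMV polyadenylation signal, which provides kanamycin resistance in transformed plant cells. Adjacent to it is the cloning site, a counter-selectable cassette flanked by attR1 and attR2. It carries a chloramphenicol acetyltransferase gene with its own promoter, a lac UV5 promoter, a ccdA fragment and the gyrase-poisoning toxin gene ccdB. Because of ccdB, the empty vector must be maintained in a ccdB-tolerant strain. Replacing the cassette with assembled inserts removes the toxin, so correct recombinants can be recovered in standard strains.

There is no insert, and the feature table shows no plant promoter positioned to drive a payload, so incoming modules would be expected to bring their own regulatory elements. The attR sites are those used for Gateway LR recombination, although the record does not state which assembly method the toolkit uses. The vector serves as a destination for genome-engineering reagent cassettes with kanamycin selection of plant transformants.
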