Addgene plasmid #91203: pTRANS_120
Purpose: (Empty Backbone) Transformation, Type: non-T-DNA, Plant Selection: 2x35S:npt II, Viral Replication: none
Depositing lab: Daniel Voytas. Depositing organization: University of Minnesota. Publication: A multi-purpose toolkit to enable advanced genome engineering in plants. Cermak T, Curtin SJ, Gil-Humanes J, Cegan R, Kono TJY, Konecna E, Belanto JJ, Starker CG, Mathre JW, Greenstein RL, Voytas DF. Plant Cell. 2017 May 18. pii: tpc.00922.2016. doi: 10.1105/tpc.16.00922. PubMed 28522548.
Backbone
  Vector backbone: pTRANS_100
  Vector type: Plant Expression
  Selectable markers: Kanamycin
Growth in bacteria
  Bacterial resistance: Spectinomycin, 50 μg/mL
  Growth temperature: 37°C
  Growth strain: ccdB Survival
  Copy number: High Copy
Gene/Insert
  Gene/Insert name: None
Terms and licenses: Academic/Nonprofit Terms; Industry Terms: Not Available to Industry
How to cite: pTRANS_120 was a gift from Daniel Voytas (Addgene plasmid # 91203 ; http://n2t.net/addgene:91203 ; RRID:Addgene_91203)
